Addgene plasmid #162148: pBEL2062
Purpose: Expression plasmid for MlaE Leu70Bpa mutant for in vivo crosslinking
Depositing lab: Gira Bhabha & Damian Ekiert. Depositing organization: NYU Grossman School of Medicine. Publication: Structure of bacterial phospholipid transporter MlaFEDB with substrate bound. Coudray N, Isom GL, MacRae MR, Saiduddin MN, Bhabha G, Ekiert DC. Elife. 2020 Nov 25;9. pii: 62518. doi: 10.7554/eLife.62518. PubMed 33236984.
Backbone
  Vector backbone: pBAD-His
  Vector type: Bacterial Expression
Growth in bacteria
  Bacterial resistance: Ampicillin, 100 μg/mL
  Growth temperature: 37°C
  Growth strain: DH5alpha
  Copy number: High Copy
Gene/Insert
  Gene/Insert name: MlaFEDCB
  Species: E. coli
  Mutation: MlaF-(6xHis-MlaE, Leu70Bpa)-MlaD-MlaC-MlaB
  Cloning method: Gibson Cloning
Terms and licenses: Academic/Nonprofit Terms; Industry Terms: Not Available to Industry
Depositor comments: Please visit https://www.biorxiv.org/content/10.1101/2020.06.02.129247v2 for bioRxiv preprint.
How to cite: pBEL2062 was a gift from Gira Bhabha & Damian Ekiert (Addgene plasmid # 162148 ; http://n2t.net/addgene:162148 ; RRID:Addgene_162148)
