[The description below was written by a language model from this plasmid's Addgene catalogue record and pLannotate feature annotations shown in this document.]
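Description:
pBEL2062 is a bacterial expression plasmid built on the pBAD-His backbone that carries the E. coli mlaFEDCB operon under arabinose-inducible control. The araBAD promoter drives the insert, and the divergently transcribed araC gene on the same plasmid supplies the regulator that represses the promoter without arabinose and activates it when the sugar is present. Downstream of the operon lie a 5S rRNA segment and the rrnB T1 and T2 terminators. The plasmid is maintained through a ColE1/pMB1-type origin, recorded as high copy, and selected with ampicillin via the bla gene. An M13 phage origin is also annotated, along with short nonfunctional remnants of pBR322 (bom, rop, tetracycline resistance gene and its promoter).

The insert encodes, in order, MlaF, MlaE, MlaD, MlaC and MlaB. MlaF, E, D and B form the inner membrane ABC transporter complex MlaFEDB, which takes part in a phospholipid trafficking pathway that maintains outer membrane lipid asymmetry, while MlaC is a periplasmic component thought to shuttle lipid to the complex. According to the record, MlaE carries a 6xHis tag, which would allow affinity recovery of the complex, and has Leu70 replaced by Bpa (p-benzoylphenylalanine, a photoactivatable unnatural amino acid). Such substitutions are normally encoded by an amber stop codon and need a suppressor tRNA and synthetase pair; no such pair is annotated on this plasmid, so it would presumably be supplied separately. The stated purpose is in vivo crosslinking, in which UV activation of Bpa captures molecules lying close to position 70 of MlaE, in the context of structural work on substrate-bound MlaFEDB.
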