Features (pLannotate 1.2.2; 18 found; start..end, strand, type, name):
     10..294     +  promoter       araBAD promoter: araBAD; promoter of the L-arabinose operon of E. coli; the araC regulatory gene is transcribed in the opposite direction (Guzman et al., 1995)
    328..1134    +  CDS            mlaF: MLAF_ECOLI - Also known as yrbF. Experimental evidence at protein level: Swiss-Prot protein existence level 1. Part of the ABC transporter complex MlaFEDB, which is involved in a phospholipid transport pathway that maintains lipid asymmetry in the outer membrane by retrograde trafficking of phospholipids from the outer membrane to the inner membrane. Responsible for energy coupling to the transport system. From Escherichia coli (strain K12).
   1199..1978    +  CDS            mlaE: MLAE_ECOLI - Also known as yrbE. Experimental evidence at protein level: Swiss-Prot protein existence level 1. Part of the ABC transporter complex MlaFEDB, which is involved in a phospholipid transport pathway that maintains lipid asymmetry in the outer membrane by retrograde trafficking of phospholipids from the outer membrane to the inner membrane. Probably responsible for the translocation of the substrate across the membrane. From Escherichia coli (strain K12).
   1986..2534    +  CDS            mlaD: MLAD_ECOLI - Also known as yrbD. Experimental evidence at protein level: Swiss-Prot protein existence level 1. Part of the ABC transporter complex MlaFEDB, which is involved in a phospholipid transport pathway that maintains lipid asymmetry in the outer membrane by retrograde trafficking of phospholipids from the outer membrane to the inner membrane (PubMed:19383799, PubMed:27529189). MlaD functions in substrate binding with strong affinity for phospholipids and modulates ATP hydrolytic activity of the complex (PubMed:27529189). From Escherichia coli (strain K12).
   2556..3188    +  CDS            mlaC (sequence withheld): MLAC_ECOLI - Also known as yrbC. Experimental evidence at protein level: Swiss-Prot protein existence level 1. Involved in a phospholipid transport pathway that maintains lipid asymmetry in the outer membrane by retrograde trafficking of phospholipids from the outer membrane to the inner membrane. May transfer phospholipid across the periplasmic space and deliver it to the MlaFEDB complex at the inner membrane. From Escherichia coli (strain K12).
   3191..3481    +  CDS            mlaB: MLAB_ECOLI - Also known as yrbB. Experimental evidence at protein level: Swiss-Prot protein existence level 1. Part of the ABC transporter complex MlaFEDB, which is involved in a phospholipid transport pathway that maintains lipid asymmetry in the outer membrane by retrograde trafficking of phospholipids from the outer membrane to the inner membrane (PubMed:19383799, PubMed:27529189). MlaB plays critical roles in both the assembly and activity of the complex. May act by modulating MlaF structure and stability (PubMed:27529189). From Escherichia coli (strain K12).
   3647..3762    +  ncRNA          5S rRNA: Accession: RF00001 - 5S ribosomal RNA
   3766..3852    +  terminator     rrnB T1 terminator: Escherichia coli rrnB; transcription terminator T1 from the E. coli rrnB gene
   3944..3971    +  terminator     rrnB T2 terminator: transcription terminator T2 from the E. coli rrnB gene
   3990..4081    +  promoter       AmpR promoter: bla
   4082..4942    +  CDS            AmpR: β-lactamase; bla; confers resistance to ampicillin, carbenicillin, and related antibiotics
   4984..5364    +  rep_origin     M13 ori (sequence partly withheld): M13 bacteriophage origin of replication; arrow indicates direction of (+) strand synthesis
   5550..6137    +  rep_origin     ori: high-copy-number ColE1/pMB1/pBR322/pUC origin of replication
   6323..6374    -  misc_feature   bom (fragment): basis of mobility region from pBR322
   6490..6529    -  CDS            rop (fragment): Rop protein, which maintains plasmids at low copy number; rop
   6530..6715    -  CDS            TcR (fragment): tetracycline efflux protein; tet; confers resistance to tetracycline
   6725..6743    +  promoter       tet promoter (fragment): E. coli promoter for tetracycline efflux protein gene
   6833..7711    -  CDS            araC: L-arabinose regulatory protein; araC
>Addgene plasmid #162148 | pBEL2062 | addgene full sequence | sequence record 320153 | Addgene NGS Result
CATTCAGAGAAGAAACCAATTGTCCATATTGCATCAGACATTGCCGTCACTGCGTCTTTTACTGGCTCTT
CTCGCTAACCAAACCGGTAACCCCGCTTATTAAAAGCATTCTGTAACAAAGCGGGACCAAAGCCATGACA
AAAACGCGTAACAAAAGTGTCTATAATCACGGCAGAAAAGTCCACATTGATTATTTGCACGGCGTCACAC
TTTGCTATGCCATAGCATTTTTATCCATAAGATTAGCGGATCCTACCTGACGCTTTTTATCGCAACTCTC
TACTGTTTCTCCATACCCGTTTTTTTGGGCTAGCCGAAGGGTGAATTATGGAGCAGTCTGTGGCGAATTT
AGTCGATATGCGCGATGTCAGTTTTACGCGTGGCAATCGCTGCATCTTCGATAATATTTCCCTGACCGTG
CCGCGAGGGAAGATCACGGCGATCATGGGGCCATCGGGCATCGGTAAAACGACGCTACTCCGTCTGATTG
GCGGGCAAATCGCACCAGATCATGGTGAGATCCTTTTCGATGGTGAGAATATTCCGGCGATGTCTCGTTC
GCGCCTGTATACAGTGCGCAAACGGATGAGCATGTTATTTCAGTCCGGGGCGTTGTTCACTGATATGAAC
GTATTTGACAACGTCGCCTATCCACTGCGCGAACATACCCAACTTCCCGCGCCATTGTTGCATAGTACGG
TGATGATGAAGCTGGAGGCCGTGGGGCTGCGTGGAGCGGCTAAACTAATGCCTTCTGAACTTTCCGGTGG
GATGGCGCGGCGTGCAGCGCTGGCGCGTGCGATTGCGCTGGAGCCGGATCTCATCATGTTTGATGAACCT
TTTGTTGGGCAAGATCCCATCACCATGGGCGTACTGGTGAAGCTGATTTCTGAGCTGAACAGCGCGCTGG
GCGTGACTTGTGTGGTGGTTTCTCACGATGTGCCGGAAGTGTTAAGTATTGCGGATCACGCCTGGATCCT
GGCGGACAAAAAAATTGTCGCTCATGGCAGTGCCCAGGCGTTGCAGGCGAATCCTGATCCGCGCGTACGT
CAGTTTCTGGACGGGATAGCTGACGGGCCTGTTCCGTTCCGCTATCCTGCCGGCGATTATCACGCTGATC
TTTTACCAGGGAGTTAAGCCACTCATGCATCACCACCATCACCATCAGCATCAACACGAAAATCTGTATT
TTCAGGGGATGCTGTTAAATGCGCTGGCGTCGCTCGGACATAAAGGGATTAAAACCCTGAGAACGTTCGG
GCGGGCCGGGTTAATGTTATTCAATGCGCTGGTCGGCAAACCGGAATTTCGCAAACATGCGCCGCTGCTG
GTGCGCCAGCTCTATAATGTCGGCGTCCTGTCGATGCTGATTATTGTGGTTTCTGGCGTGTTCATCGGAA
TGGTGTAGGGGCTGCAAGGTTATCTGGTTCTGACCACTTATAGTGCGGAAACCAGTCTGGGTATGCTGGT
GGCGTTATCGCTACTGCGTGAACTGGGGCCGGTGGTTGCCGCGTTGTTGTTTGCCGGGCGTGCTGGTTCG
GCGCTAACCGCAGAAATCGGCCTGATGCGCGCTACAGAGCAACTCTCCAGTATGGAGATGATGGCGGTGG
ATCCGCTGCGTCGGGTTATTTCTCCCCGTTTCTGGGCTGGGGTTATTTCATTACCACTGTTGACGGTTAT
TTTCGTCGCCGTGGGGATCTGGGGCGGATCTCTGGTCGGCGTCAGTTGGAAAGGCATTGATAGCGGGTTC
TTCTGGTCGGCAATGCAAAATGCCGTCGACTGGCGTATGGATCTGGTCAACTGTCTGATTAAGAGCGTGG
TGTTCGCCATCACGGTGACGTGGATTTCGTTGTTTAACGGCTACGACGCCATCCCGACGTCTGCCGGGAT
TAGCCGGGCAACCACTCGCACCGTTGTCCACTCGTCTCTGGCTGTTCTGGGGCTGGATTTTGTGCTGACC
GCATTGATGTTTGGGAATTGAGTTCATGCAAACGAAAAAAAATGAAATTTGGGTGGGTATCTTTTTATTA
GCAGCACTGCTGGCGGCGCTGTTTGTTTGCCTGAAGGCGGCGAACGTGACGTCCATACGTACTGAACCGA
CCTACACGCTTTATGCGACGTTCGATAACATTGGCGGCCTGAAAGCGCGCTCTCCGGTCAGTATTGGTGG
CGTTGTTGTGGGTCGGGTGGCGGATATTACGCTGGACCCGAAAACCTATCTGCCGCGCGTAACGCTGGAA
ATTGAACAACGTTATAACCACATTCCAGATACCAGTTCGCTGAGCATTCGTACTTCCGGCCTGCTGGGGG
AACAATATCTGGCATTAAACGTCGGTTTTGAAGACCCGGAACTGGGGACTGCTATCCTGAAGGATGGCGA
TACAATTCAGGACACTAAGTCTGCGATGGTGCTGGAAGATCTCATTGGTCAGTTCCTTTACGGTAGTAAA
GGCGATGACAATAAGAATAGTGGCGATGCGCCAGCTGCTGCGCCAGGTAATAATGAAACCACTGAACCTG
TGGGTACAACGAAATAATTTCAGGAGAACCGACGC
[633 nt withheld, positions 2556-3188]
TAATGAGCGAGTCACTGAGCTGGATGCAGACGGGTGACACGCTGGCGTTATCCGGAGAGCTGGATCAGGA
CGTTTTGCTACCGCTTTGGGAAATGCGTGAGGAAGCGGTGAAGGGGATTACCTGCATCGATCTTAGCCGT
GTCTCCCGCGTGGATACGGGGGGACTGGCACTGCTGCTCCATCTTATCGATCTGGCGAAAAAGCAGGGCA
ACAATGTGACGCTTCAGGGGGTAAACGACAAAGTGTATACCCTGGCGAAATTGTATAATTTGCCTGCTGA
TGTTCTGCCTCGTTAAGGTACCAAATTCCAGAAAAGAGACGCTGAAAAGCGTCTTTTTTCGTTTTGGTCC
TGGTCTGAGGAATGGTTGTAAGCTTGGCTGTTTTGGCGGATGAGAGAAGATTTTCAGCCTGATACAGATT
AAATCAGAACGCAGAAGCGGTCTGATAAAACAGAATTTGCCTGGCGGCAGTAGCGCGGTGGTCCCACCTG
ACCCCATGCCGAACTCAGAAGTGAAACGCCGTAGCGCCGATGGTAGTGTGGGGTCTCCCCATGCGAGAGT
AGGGAACTGCCAGGCATCAAATAAAACGAAAGGCTCAGTCGAAAGACTGGGCCTTTCGTTTTATCTGTTG
TTTGTCGGTGAACGCTCTCCTGAGTAGGACAAATCCGCCGGGAGCGGATTTGAACGTTGCGAAGCAACGG
CCCGGAGGGTGGCGGGCAGGACGCCCGCCATAAACTGCCAGGCATCAAATTAAGCAGAAGGCCATCCTGA
CGGATGGCCTTTTTGCGTTTCTACAAACTCTTTTGTTTATTTTTCTAAATACATTCAAATATGTATCCGC
TCATGAGACAATAACCCTGATAAATGCTTCAATAATATTGAAAAAGGAAGAGTATGAGTATTCAACATTT
CCGTGTCGCCCTTATTCCCTTTTTTGCGGCATTTTGCCTTCCTGTTTTTGCTCACCCAGAAACGCTGGTG
AAAGTAAAAGATGCTGAAGATCAGTTGGGTGCACGAGTGGGTTACATCGAACTGGATCTCAACAGCGGTA
AGATCCTTGAGAGTTTTCGCCCCGAAGAACGTTTTCCAATGATGAGCACTTTTAAAGTTCTGCTATGTGG
CGCGGTATTATCCCGTGTTGACGCCGGGCAAGAGCAACTCGGTCGCCGCATACACTATTCTCAGAATGAC
TTGGTTGAGTACTCACCAGTCACAGAAAAGCATCTTACGGATGGCATGACAGTAAGAGAATTATGCAGTG
CTGCCATAACCATGAGTGATAACACTGCGGCCAACTTACTTCTGACAACGATCGGAGGACCGAAGGAGCT
AACCGCTTTTTTGCACAACATGGGGGATCATGTAACTCGCCTTGATCGTTGGGAACCGGAGCTGAATGAA
GCCATACCAAACGACGAGCGTGACACCACGATGCCTGCAGCAATGGCAACAACGTTGCGCAAACTATTAA
CTGGCGAACTACTTACTCTAGCTTCCCGGCAACAATTAATAGACTGGATGGAGGCGGATAAAGTTGCAGG
ACCACTTCTGCGCTCGGCCCTTCCGGCTGGCTGGTTTATTGCTGATAAATCTGGAGCCGGTGAGCGTGGG
TCTCGCGGTATCATTGCAGCACTGGGGCCAGATGGTAAGCCCTCCCGTATCGTAGTTATCTACACGACGG
GGAGTCAGGCAACTATGGATGAACGAAATAGACAGATCGCTGAGATAGGTGCCTCACTGATTAAGCATTG
GTAACTGTCAGACCAAGTTTACTCATATATACTTTAGATTGATT
[125 nt withheld, positions 4983-5107]
C
[141 nt withheld, positions 5109-5249]
CCTTTGACGTTGGAGTCCACGTTCTTT
[37 nt withheld, positions 5277-5313]
ACCCTATCTCGGGCTATTCTTTTGATTTATAAGGGATTTTGCCGATTTCGGCCTATTGGTTAAAAAATGA
GCTGATTTAACAAAAATTTAACGCGAATTTTAACAAAATATTAACGTTTACAATTTAAAAGGATCTAGGT
GAAGATCCTTTTTGATAATCTCATGACCAAAATCCCTTAACGTGAGTTTTCGTTCCACTGAGCGTCAGAC
CCCGTAGAAAAGATCAAAGGATCTTCTTGAGATCCTTTTTTTCTGCGCGTAATCTGCTGCTTGCAAACAA
AAAAACCACCGCTACCAGCGGTGGTTTGTTTGCCGGATCAAGAGCTACCAACTCTTTTTCCGAAGGTAAC
TGGCTCAGCAGAGCGCAGATACCAAATACTGTCCTTCTAGTGTAGCCGTAGTTAGGCCACCACTTCAAGA
ACTCTGTAGCACCGCCTACATACCTCGCTCTGCTAATCCTGTTACCAGTGGCTGCTGCCAGTGGCGATAA
GTCGTGTCTTACCGGGTTGGACTCAAGACGATAGTTACCGGATAAGGCGCAGCGGTCGGGCTGAACGGGG
GGTTCGTGCACACAGCCCAGCTTGGAGCGAACGACCTACACCGAACTGAGATACCTACAGCGTGAGCTAT
GAGAAAGCGCCACGCTTCCCGAAGGGAGAAAGGCGGACAGGTATCCGGTAAGCGGCAGGGTCGGAACAGG
AGAGCGCACGAGGGAGCTTCCAGGGGGAAACGCCTGGTATCTTTATAGTCCTGTCGGGTTTCGCCACCTC
TGACTTGAGCGTCGATTTTTGTGATGCTCGTCAGGGGGGCGGAGCCTATGGAAAAACGCCAGCAACGCGG
CCTTTTTACGGTTCCTGGCCTTTTGCTGGCCTTTTGCTCACATGTTCTTTCCTGCGTTATCCCCTGATTC
TGTGGATAACCGTATTACCGCCTTTGAGTGAGCTGATACCGCTCGCCGCAGCCGAACGACCGAGCGCAGC
GAGTCAGTGAGCGAGGAAGCGGAAGAGCGCCTGATGCGGTATTTTCTCCTTACGCATCTGTGCGGTATTT
CACACCGCATAGGGTCATGGCTGCGCCCCGACACCCGCCAACACCCGCTGACGCGCCCTGACGGGCTTGT
CTGCTCCCGGCATCCGCTTACAGACAAGCTGTGACCGTCTCCGGGAGCTGCATGTGTCAGAGGTTTTCAC
CGTCATCACCGAAACGCGCGAGGCAGAAGGAGATGGCGCCCAACAGTCCCCCGGCCACGGGGCCTGCCAC
CATACCCACGCCGAAACAAGCGCTCATGAGCCCGAAGTGGCGAGCCCGATCTTCCCCATCGGTGATGTCG
GCGATATAGGCGCCAGCAACCGCACCTGTGGCGCCGGTGATGCCGGCCACGATGCGTCCGGCGTAGAGGA
TCTGCTCATGTTTGACAGCTTATCATCGATGCATAATGTGCCTGTCAAATGGACGAAGCAGGGATTCTGC
AAACCCTATGCTACTCCGTCAAGCCGTCAATTGTCTGATTCGTTACCAATTATGACAACTTGACGGCTAC
ATCATTCACTTTTTCTTCACAACCGGCACGGAACTCGCTCGGGCTGGCCCCGGTGCATTTTTTAAATACC
CGCGAGAAATAGAGTTGATCGTCAAAACCAACATTGCGACCGACGGTGGCGATAGGCATCCGGGTGGTGC
TCAAAAGCAGCTTCGCCTGGCTGATACGTTGGTCCTCGCGCCAGCTTAAGACGCTAATCCCTAACTGCTG
GCGGAAAAGATGTGACAGACGCGACGGCGACAAGCAAACATGCTGTGCGACGCTGGCGATATCAAAATTG
CTGTCTGCCAGGTGATCGCTGATGTACTGACAAGCCTCGCGTACCCGATTATCCATCGGTGGATGGAGCG
ACTCGTTAATCGCTTCCATGCGCCGCAGTAACAATTGCTCAAGCAGATTTATCGCCAGCAGCTCCGAATA
GCGCCCTTCCCCTTGCCCGGCGTTAATGATTTGCCCAAACAGGTCGCTGAAATGCGGCTGGTGCGCTTCA
TCCGGGCGAAAGAACCCCGTATTGGCAAATATTGACGGCCAGTTAAGCCATTCATGCCAGTAGGCGCGCG
GACGAAAGTAAACCCACTGGTGATACCATTCGCGAGCCTCCGGATGACGACCGTAGTGATGAATCTCTCC
TGGCGGGAACAGCAAAATATCACCCGGTCGGCAAACAAATTCTCGTCCCTGATTTTTCACCACCCCCTGA
CCGCGAATGGTGAGATTGAGAATATAACCTTTCATTCCCAGCGGTCGGTCGATAAAAAAATCGAGATAAC
CGTTGGCCTCAATCGGCGTTAAACCCGCCACCAGATGGGCATTAAACGAGTATCCCGGCAGCAGGGGATC
ATTTTGCGCTTCAGCCATACTTTTCATACTCCCGC
